Addgene plasmid #134604: pGEX-KG-D4H*-mCherry
Purpose: fluorescent cholesterol-binding probe
Depositing lab: Roberto Zoncu. Depositing organization: University of California, Berkeley. Publication: ER-lysosome contacts enable cholesterol sensing by mTORC1 and drive aberrant growth signalling in Niemann-Pick type C. Lim CY, Davis OB, Shin HR, Zhang J, Berdan CA, Jiang X, Counihan JL, Ory DS, Nomura DK, Zoncu R. Nat Cell Biol. 2019 Oct;21(10):1206-1218. doi: 10.1038/s41556-019-0391-5. Epub 2019 Sep 23. PubMed 31548609.
Backbone
  Vector backbone: pGEX-KG
  Backbone size w/o insert (bp): 5006
  Total vector size (bp): 6203
  Vector type: Bacterial Expression
Growth in bacteria
  Bacterial resistance: Ampicillin, 100 μg/mL
  Growth temperature: 37°C
  Growth strain: DH5alpha
  Copy number: High Copy
Gene/Insert
  Gene/Insert name: D4H*
  Species: Synthetic; Clostridium perfringens
  Insert size (bp): 333
  Mutation: Y415A and A463W
  GenBank ID: NC_008261
  Tag / fusion protein: GST (N terminal on backbone); mCherry (C terminal on insert)
  Cloning method: Restriction Enzyme; 5′ cloning site XhoI (not destroyed); 3′ cloning site HpaI (destroyed during cloning)
  Sequencing primers: 5′ GTATTGAAGCTATCCCAC; 3′ AGACAAGCTGTGACCGTC
Resource information
  A portion of this plasmid was derived from a plasmid made by: D4H–mCherry cDNA was obtained from Gregory D. Fairn (University of Toronto) and inserted into the pGEX-KG vector. The construct was renamed to D4H*–mCherry as two mutations, Y415A and A463W, were introduced to improve the sensitivity of cholesterol binding, in addition to the D434S mutation in the original D4H cDNA.
Terms and licenses: Academic/Nonprofit Terms; Industry Terms: Not Available to Industry
How to cite: pGEX-KG-D4H*-mCherry was a gift from Roberto Zoncu (Addgene plasmid # 134604 ; http://n2t.net/addgene:134604 ; RRID:Addgene_134604)
