[The description below was written by a language model from this plasmid's Addgene catalogue record and pLannotate feature annotations shown in this document.]
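Description:
pGEX-KG-D4H*-mCherry is a 6.2 kb bacterial expression plasmid built on the pGEX-KG backbone for producing a recombinant, fluorescent cholesterol-binding probe in E. coli. It replicates from a high-copy ColE1/pMB1-type origin and is selected with ampicillin through the bla (AmpR) gene and its native promoter. The backbone also carries lacI with its own promoter, along with remnants typical of pGEX vectors, such as a lac promoter/operator–lacZα segment and small fragments of bom and rop.

The expression cassette is driven by the tac promoter, a strong trp/lac hybrid. An adjacent lac operator keeps it repressed by the plasmid-encoded lac repressor until it is induced with IPTG. It encodes a single fusion protein: N-terminal Schistosoma japonicum glutathione S-transferase (GST), then the D4H* insert, a short linker derived from a multiple cloning site, and C-terminal mCherry. D4H* is a roughly 330 bp fragment of the Clostridium perfringens perfringolysin O gene (pfo), a cholesterol-dependent cytolysin, and corresponds to its C-terminal cholesterol-binding portion. The parental D4H cDNA already carried a D434S substitution. Y415A and A463W were added here to improve the sensitivity of cholesterol binding, hence the asterisk in the name. A short annotated SV40 large T antigen fragment downstream of mCherry is probably carried over from the source plasmid, and the record assigns it no function.

The GST tag provides a handle for glutathione-affinity purification, and mCherry supplies a monomeric red fluorescent readout. The purified protein therefore serves as a probe for detecting and visualising cholesterol in membranes. The associated work concerns lysosomal cholesterol sensing by mTORC1 and Niemann-Pick type C disease.
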