Features (pLannotate 1.2.2; 20 found; start..end, strand, type, name):
    336..387     -  misc_feature   bom (fragment): basis of mobility region from pBR322
    394..471     +  promoter       lacI promoter: lacI
    472..1554    +  CDS            lacI: lac repressor; lacI; The lac repressor binds to the lac operator to inhibit transcription in E. coli. This inhibition can be relieved by adding lactose or isopropyl-β-D-thiogalactopyranoside (IPTG).
   1567..1588    +  protein_bind   CAP binding site: CAP binding activates transcription in the presence of cAMP. E. coli catabolite activator protein
   1603..1633    +  promoter       lac promoter: promoter for the E. coli lac operon
   1641..1657    +  protein_bind   lac operator: The lac repressor binds to the lac operator to inhibit transcription in E. coli. This inhibition can be relieved by adding lactose or isopropyl-β-D-thiogalactopyranoside (IPTG). lac repressor encoded by lacI
   1677..1850    +  CDS            lacZα: LacZα fragment of β-galactosidase; lacZ fragment
   2114..2230    -  CDS            yciV (fragment): RNAAM_ECOLI - Also known as trpH From Escherichia coli (strain K12).
   2306..2334    +  promoter       tac promoter: strong E. coli promoter; hybrid between the trp and lac UV5 promoters
   2342..2358    +  protein_bind   lac operator: The lac repressor binds to the lac operator to inhibit transcription in E. coli. This inhibition can be relieved by adding lactose or isopropyl-β-D-thiogalactopyranoside (IPTG). lac repressor encoded by lacI
   2381..3034    +  CDS            GST26_SCHJA: Experimental evidence at protein level: Swiss-Prot protein existence level 1. GST isoenzymes appear to play a central role in the parasite detoxification system. Other functions are also suspected including a role in increasing the solubility of haematin in the parasite gut. From Schistosoma japonicum (Blood fluke).
   3116..3445    +  CDS            pfo (fragment): TACY_CLOP1 - Also known as pfoA, pfoR. Experimental evidence at protein level: Swiss-Prot protein existence level 1. A cholesterol-dependent toxin that causes cytolysis by forming pores in cholesterol containing host membranes. After binding to target membranes, the protein assembles into a pre-pore complex. A conformation change leads to insertion in the host membrane and formation of an oligomeric pore complex. Cholesterol is required for binding to host cell membranes, membrane insertion and pore formation; cholesterol binding is mediated by a Thr-Leu pair in the C-terminus. Can be reversib
   3447..3483    +  misc_feature   MCS (fragment): multiple cloning site
   3485..4192    +  CDS            mCherry: mCherry is a basic (constitutively fluorescent) red fluorescent protein published in 2004, derived from Discosoma sp.. It is reported to be a very rapidly-maturing monomer with low acid sensitivity.
   4208..4291    +  CDS            large T antigen (fragment): large T antigen from SV40 (simian virus 40)
   4343..4382    +  CDS            rop (fragment): Rop protein, which maintains plasmids at low copy number; rop
   4484..4524    +  misc_feature   bom (fragment): basis of mobility region from pBR322
   4629..4733    +  promoter       AmpR promoter: bla
   4734..5594    +  CDS            AmpR: β-lactamase; bla; confers resistance to ampicillin, carbenicillin, and related antibiotics
   5765..150     +  rep_origin     ori (across the origin): high-copy-number ColE1/pMB1/pBR322/pUC origin of replication
>Addgene plasmid #134604 | pGEX-KG-D4H*-mCherry | addgene full sequence | sequence record 266498 | Addgene NGS Result
CCGGTAAGCGGCAGGGTCGGAACAGGAGAGCGCACGAGGGAGCTTCCAGGGGGAAACGCCTGGTATCTTT
ATAGTCCTGTCGGGTTTCGCCACCTCTGACTTGAGCGTCGATTTTTGTGATGCTCGTCAGGGGGGCGGAG
CCTATGGAAAAACGCCAGCAACGCGGCCTTTTTACGGTTCCTGGCCTTTTGCTGGCCTTTTGCTCACATG
TTCTTTCCTGCGTTATCCCCTGATTCTGTGGATAACCGTATTACCGCCTTTGAGTGAGCTGATACCGCTC
GCCGCAGCCGAACGACCGAGCGCAGCGAGTCAGTGAGCGAGGAAGCGGAAGAGCGCCTGATGCGGTATTT
TCTCCTTACGCATCTGTGCGGTATTTCACACCGCATAAATTCCGACACCATCGAATGGCGCAAAACCTTT
CGCGGTATGGCATGATAGCGCCCGGAAGAGAGTCAATTCAGGGTGGTGAATGTGAAACCAGTAACGTTAT
ACGATGTCGCAGAGTATGCCGGTGTCTCTTATCAGACCGTTTCCCGCGTGGTGAACCAGGCCAGCCACGT
TTCTGCGAAAACGCGGGAAAAAGTGGAAGCGGCGATGGCGGAGCTGAATTACATTCCCAACCGCGTGGCA
CAACAACTGGCGGGCAAACAGTCGTTGCTGATTGGCGTTGCCACCTCCAGTCTGGCCCTGCACGCGCCGT
CGCAAATTGTCGCGGCGATTAAATCTCGCGCCGATCAACTGGGTGCCAGCGTGGTGGTGTCGATGGTAGA
ACGAAGCGGCGTCGAAGCCTGTAAAGCGGCGGTGCACAATCTTCTCGCGCAACGCGTCAGTGGGCTGATC
ATTAACTATCCGCTGGATGACCAGGATGCCATTGCTGTGGAAGCTGCCTGCACTAATGTTCCGGCGTTAT
TTCTTGATGTCTCTGACCAGACACCCATCAACAGTATTATTTTCTCCCATGAAGACGGTACGCGACTGGG
CGTGGAGCATCTGGTCGCATTGGGTCACCAGCAAATCGCGCTGTTAGCGGGCCCATTAAGTTCTGTCTCG
GCGCGTCTGCGTCTGGCTGGCTGGCATAAATATCTCACTCGCAATCAAATTCAGCCGATAGCGGAACGGG
AAGGCGACTGGAGTGCCATGTCCGGTTTTCAACAAACCATGCAAATGCTGAATGAGGGCATCGTTCCCAC
TGCGATGCTGGTTGCCAACGATCAGATGGCGCTGGGCGCAATGCGCGCCATTACCGAGTCCGGGCTGCGC
GTTGGTGCGGATATCTCGGTAGTGGGATACGACGATACCGAAGACAGCTCATGTTATATCCCGCCGTTAA
CCACCATCAAACAGGATTTTCGCCTGCTGGGGCAAACCAGCGTGGACCGCTTGCTGCAACTCTCTCAGGG
CCAGGCGGTGAAGGGCAATCAGCTGTTGCCCGTCTCACTGGTGAAAAGAAAAACCACCCTGGCGCCCAAT
ACGCAAACCGCCTCTCCCCGCGCGTTGGCCGATTCATTAATGCAGCTGGCACGACAGGTTTCCCGACTGG
AAAGCGGGCAGTGAGCGCAACGCAATTAATGTAAGTTAGCTCACTCATTAGGCACCCCAGGCTTTACACT
TTATGCTTCCGGCTCGTATGTTGTGTGGAATTGTGAGCGGATAACAATTTCACACAGGAAACAGCTATGA
CCATGATTACGGATTCACTGGCCGTCGTTTTACAACGTCGTGACTGGGAAAACCCTGGCGTTACCCAACT
TAATCGCCTTGCAGCACATCCCCCTTTCGCCAGCTGGCGTAATAGCGAAGAGGCCCGCACCGATCGCCCT
TCCCAACAGTTGCGCAGCCTGAATGGCGAATGGCGCTTTGCCTGGTTTCCGGCACCAGAAGCGGTGCCGG
AAAGCTGGCTGGAGTGCGATCTTCCTGAGGCCGATACTGTCGTCGTCCCCTCAAACTGGCAGATGCACGG
TTACGATGCGCCCATCTACACCAACGTGACCTATCCCATTACGGTCAATCCGCCGTTTGTTCCCACGGAG
AATCCGACGGGTTGTTACTCGCTCACATTTAATGTTGATGAAAGCTGGCTACAGGAAGGCCAGACGCGAA
TTATTTTTGATGGCGTTGGAATTAGCTTATCGACTGCACGGTGCACCAATGCTTCTGGCGTCAGGCAGCC
ATCGGAAGCTGTGGTATGGCTGTGCAGGTCGTAAATCACTGCATAATTCGTGTCGCTCAAGGCGCACTCC
CGTTCTGGATAATGTTTTTTGCGCCGACATCATAACGGTTCTGGCAAATATTCTGAAATGAGCTGTTGAC
AATTAATCATCGGCTCGTATAATGTGTGGAATTGTGAGCGGATAACAATTTCACACAGGAAACAGTATTC
ATGTCCCCTATACTAGGTTATTGGAAAATTAAGGGCCTTGTGCAACCCACTCGACTTCTTTTGGAATATC
TTGAAGAAAAATATGAAGAGCATTTGTATGAGCGCGATGAAGGTGATAAATGGCGAAACAAAAAGTTTGA
ATTGGGTTTGGAGTTTCCCAATCTTCCTTATTATATTGATGGTGATGTTAAATTAACACAGTCTATGGCC
ATCATACGTTATATAGCTGACAAGCACAACATGTTGGGTGGTTGTCCAAAAGAGCGTGCAGAGATTTCAA
TGCTTGAAGGAGCGGTTTTGGATATTAGATACGGTGTTTCGAGAATTGCATATAGTAAAGACTTTGAAAC
TCTCAAAGTTGATTTTCTTAGCAAGCTACCTGAAATGCTGAAAATGTTCGAAGATCGTTTATGTCATAAA
ACATATTTAAATGGTGATCATGTAACCCATCCTGACTTCATGTTGTATGACGCTCTTGATGTTGTTTTAT
ACATGGACCCAATGTGCCTGGATGCGTTCCCAAAATTAGTTTGTTTTAAAAAACGTATTGAAGCTATCCC
ACAAATTGATAAGTACTTGAAATCCAGCAAGTATATAGCATGGCCTTTGCAGGGCTGGCAAGCCACGTTT
GGTGGTGGCGACCATCCTCCAAAATCGGATCTGGTTCCGCGTGGATCCCCGGGAATTTCCGGTGGTGGTG
GTGGAATTCTAGACTCCATGGGTCGACTCGAGATGAAGGGAAAAATAAACTTAGATCATAGTGGAGCCTA
TGTTGCACAGTTTGAAGTAGCCTGGGATGAAGTTTCAGCCGACAAAGAAGGAAATGAAGTTTTAACTCAT
AAAACATGGGATGGAAATTATCAATCTAAAACAGCTCACTATTCAACAGTAATACCTCTTGAAGCTAATG
CAAGAAATATAAGAATAAAAGCAAGAGAGTGTACAGGCCTTTGGTGGGAATGGTGGAGAGATGTTATAAG
TGAATATGATGTTCCATTAACAAATAATATAAATGTTTCAATATGGGGAACAACTTTATACCCTGGATCT
AGTATTACTTACAATAGAATTCTGCAGTCGACGGTACCGCGGGCCCGGGATCCGATGGTGAGCAAGGGCG
AGGAGGATAACATGGCCATCATCAAGGAGTTCATGCGCTTCAAGGTGCACATGGAGGGCTCCGTGAACGG
CCACGAGTTCGAGATCGAGGGCGAGGGCGAGGGCCGCCCCTACGAGGGCACCCAGACCGCCAAGCTGAAG
GTGACCAAGGGTGGCCCCCTGCCCTTCGCCTGGGACATCCTGTCCCCTCAGTTCATGTACGGCTCCAAGG
CCTACGTGAAGCACCCCGCCGACATCCCCGACTACTTGAAGCTGTCCTTCCCCGAGGGCTTCAAGTGGGA
GCGCGTGATGAACTTCGAGGACGGCGGCGTGGTGACCGTGACCCAGGACTCCTCCCTGCAGGACGGCGAG
TTCATCTACAAGGTGAAGCTGCGCGGCACCAACTTCCCCTCCGACGGCCCCGTAATGCAGAAGAAGACCA
TGGGCTGGGAGGCCTCCTCCGAGCGGATGTACCCCGAGGACGGCGCCCTGAAGGGCGAGATCAAGCAGAG
GCTGAAGCTGAAGGACGGCGGCCACTACGACGCTGAGGTCAAGACCACCTACAAGGCCAAGAAGCCCGTG
CAGCTGCCCGGCGCCTACAACGTCAACATCAAGTTGGACATCACCTCCCACAACGAGGACTACACCATCG
TGGAACAGTACGAACGCGCCGAGGGCCGCCACTCCACCGGCGGCATGGACGAGCTGTACAAGGCGGCCGC
GACTCTAGATCATAATCAGCCATACCACATTTGTAGAGGTTTTACTTGCTTTAAAAAACCTCCCACACCT
CCCCCTGAACCTGAAACATAAAATGAATGCAATTGTTGTTGTTAGCTTAATTCATCGTGACTGACTGACG
ATCTGCCTCGCGCGTTTCGGTGATGACGGTGAAAACCTCTGACACATGCAGCTCCCGGAGACGGTCACAG
CTTGTCTGTAAGCGGATGCCGGGAGCAGACAAGCCCGTCAGGGCGCGTCAGCGGGTGTTGGCGGGTGTCG
GGGCGCAGCCATGACCCAGTCACGTAGCGATAGCGGAGTGTATAATTCTTGAAGACGAAAGGGCCTCGTG
ATACGCCTATTTTTATAGGTTAATGTCATGATAATAATGGTTTCTTAGACGTCAGGTGGCACTTTTCGGG
GAAATGTGCGCGGAACCCCTATTTGTTTATTTTTCTAAATACATTCAAATATGTATCCGCTCATGAGACA
ATAACCCTGATAAATGCTTCAATAATATTGAAAAAGGAAGAGTATGAGTATTCAACATTTCCGTGTCGCC
CTTATTCCCTTTTTTGCGGCATTTTGCCTTCCTGTTTTTGCTCACCCAGAAACGCTGGTGAAAGTAAAAG
ATGCTGAAGATCAGTTGGGTGCACGAGTGGGTTACATCGAACTGGATCTCAACAGCGGTAAGATCCTTGA
GAGTTTTCGCCCCGAAGAACGTTTTCCAATGATGAGCACTTTTAAAGTTCTGCTATGTGGCGCGGTATTA
TCCCGTGTTGACGCCGGGCAAGAGCAACTCGGTCGCCGCATACACTATTCTCAGAATGACTTGGTTGAGT
ACTCACCAGTCACAGAAAAGCATCTTACGGATGGCATGACAGTAAGAGAATTATGCAGTGCTGCCATAAC
CATGAGTGATAACACTGCGGCCAACTTACTTCTGACAACGATCGGAGGACCGAAGGAGCTAACCGCTTTT
TTGCACAACATGGGGGATCATGTAACTCGCCTTGATCGTTGGGAACCGGAGCTGAATGAAGCCATACCAA
ACGACGAGCGTGACACCACGATGCCTGCAGCAATGGCAACAACGTTGCGCAAACTATTAACTGGCGAACT
ACTTACTCTAGCTTCCCGGCAACAATTAATAGACTGGATGGAGGCGGATAAAGTTGCAGGACCACTTCTG
CGCTCGGCCCTTCCGGCTGGCTGGTTTATTGCTGATAAATCTGGAGCCGGTGAGCGTGGGTCTCGCGGTA
TCATTGCAGCACTGGGGCCAGATGGTAAGCCCTCCCGTATCGTAGTTATCTACACGACGGGGAGTCAGGC
AACTATGGATGAACGAAATAGACAGATCGCTGAGATAGGTGCCTCACTGATTAAGCATTGGTAACTGTCA
GACCAAGTTTACTCATATATACTTTAGATTGATTTAAAACTTCATTTTTAATTTAAAAGGATCTAGGTGA
AGATCCTTTTTGATAATCTCATGACCAAAATCCCTTAACGTGAGTTTTCGTTCCACTGAGCGTCAGACCC
CGTAGAAAAGATCAAAGGATCTTCTTGAGATCCTTTTTTTCTGCGCGTAATCTGCTGCTTGCAAACAAAA
AAACCACCGCTACCAGCGGTGGTTTGTTTGCCGGATCAAGAGCTACCAACTCTTTTTCCGAAGGTAACTG
GCTTCAGCAGAGCGCAGATACCAAATACTGTCCTTCTAGTGTAGCCGTAGTTAGGCCACCACTTCAAGAA
CTCTGTAGCACCGCCTACATACCTCGCTCTGCTAATCCTGTTACCAGTGGCTGCTGCCAGTGGCGATAAG
TCGTGTCTTACCGGGTTGGACTCAAGACGATAGTTACCGGATAAGGCGCAGCGGTCGGGCTGAACGGGGG
GTTCGTGCACACAGCCCAGCTTGGAGCGAACGACCTACACCGAACTGAGATACCTACAGCGTGAGCTATG
AGAAAGCGCCACGCTTCCCGAAGGGAGAAAGGCGGACAGGTAT
